>Addgene plasmid #64288 | pBa-FRB-3myc-KIF13A tail 361-1749 | depositor full sequence | sequence record 109045 | pBa-FRB-3myc-KIF13A tail 361-1749 sequence 10625 bps
TTAGTGCATGCATACCCCTCGGTGTTATTGCTGCTCTGTGCACGCACGCTCATTGTATCACTTCATCCCA
GTGCATGCACTCACACTGGAGCGATTGCTGCTCGGTGCACGCACACTCATTGTATCACGTCAGCTCAGTG
GCTGCACGCACACCGGTGTTATTGCTGCTCGGTGCGTGCATGCACATCAGTGTCGCTGCAGCTCAGTGCA
TGCACGCTCATTGCCCATCGCTATCCCTGCCTCTCCTGCTGGCGCTCCCCGGGAGGTGACTTCAAGGGGA
CCGCAGGACCACCTCGGGGGTGGGGGGAGGGCTGCACACGCGGACCCCGCTCCCCCTCCCCAACAAAGCA
CTGTGGAATCAAAAAGGGGGGAGGGGGGATGGAGGGGCGCGTCACACCCCCGCCCCACACCCTCACCTCG
AGGTGAGCCCCACGTTCTGCTTCACTCTCCCCATCTCCCCCCCCTCCCCACCCCCAATTTTGTATTTATT
TATTTTTTAATTATTTTGTGCAGCGATGGGGGCGGGGGGGGGGGGGGCGCGCGCCAGGCGGGGCGGGGCG
GGGCGAGGGGCGGGGCGGGGCGAGGCGGAGAGGTGCGGCGGCAGCCAATCAGAGCGGCGCGCTCCGAAAG
TTTCCTTTTATGGCGAGGCGGCGGCGGCGGCGGCCCTATAAAAAGCGAAGCGCGCGGCGGGCGGGAGTCG
CTGCGTTGCCTTCGCCCCGTGCCCCGCTCCGCGCCGCCTCGCGCCGCCCGCCCCGGCTCTGACTGACCGC
GTTACTCCCACAGGTGAGCGGGCGGGACGGCCCTTCTCCTCCGGGCTGTAATTAGCGCTTGGTTTAATGA
CGGCTCGTTTCTTTTCTGTGGCTGCGTGAAAGCCTTAAAGGGCTCCGGGAGGGCCCTTTGTGCGGGGGGG
AGCGGCTCGGGGGGTGCGTGCGTGTGTGTGTGCGTGGGGAGCGCCGCGTGCGGCCCGCGCTGCCCGGCGG
CTGTGAGCGCTGCGGGCGCGGCGCGGGGCTTTGTGCGCTCCGCGTGTGCGCGAGGGGAGCGCGGCCGGGG
GCGGTGCCCCGCGGTGCGGGGGGGCTGCGAGGGGAACAAAGGCTGCGTGCGGGGTGTGTGCGTGGGGGGG
TGAGCAGGGGGTGTGGGCGCGGCGGTCGGGCTGTAACCCCCCCCTGCACCCCCCTCCCCGAGTTGCTGAG
CACGGCCCGGCTTCGGGTGCGGGGCTCCGTGCGGGGCGTGGCGCGGGGCTCGCCGTGCCGGGCGGGGGGT
GGCGGCAGGTGGGGGTGCCGGGCGGGGCGGGGCCGCCTCGGGCCGGGGAGGGCTCGGGGGAGGGGCGCGG
CGGCCCCGGAGCGCCGGCGGCTGTCGAGGCGCGGCGAGCCGCAGCCATTGCCTTTTATGGTAATCGTGCG
AGAGGGCGCAGGGACTTCCTTTGTCCCAAATCTGGCGGAGCCGAAATCTGGGAGGCGCCGCCGCACCCCC
TCTAGCGGGCGCGGGCGAAGCGGTGCGGCGCCGGCAGGAAGGAAATGGGCGGGGAGGGCCTTCGTGCGTC
GCCGCGCCGCCGTCCCCTTCTCCATCTCCAGCCTCGGGGCTGCCGCAGGGGGACGGCTGCCTTCGGGGGG
GACGGGGCAGGGCGGGGTTCGGCTTCTGGCGTGTGACCGGCGGGGTTTATATCTTCCCTTCTCTGTTCCT
CCGCAGCCCCCAAGCTTGGCGCGCCTAGGCCTACCATGGCTTCTAGAATCCTCTGGCATGAGATGTGGCA
TGAAGGCCTGGAAGAGGCATCTCGTTTGTACTTTGGGGAAAGGAACGTGAAAGGCATGTTTGAGGTGCTG
GAGCCCTTGCATGCTATGATGGAACGGGGCCCCCAGACTCTGAAGGAAACATCCTTTAATCAGGCCTATG
GTCGAGATTTAATGGAGGCCCAAGAGTGGTGCAGGAAGTACATGAAATCAGGGAATGTCAAGGACCTCCT
CCAAGCCTGGGACCTCTATTATCATGTGTTCCGACGAATCTCAAAGACTAGTTATCCGTACGGAATGCAG
AAGCTGATCTCAGAGGAGGACCTGCAAAAACTTATTTCTGAAGAGGATCTGCAAAAGCTTATTTCTGAAG
AAGATCTGTACAAGTACTCAGATCTCGAGCTCAAGCTTCGAATTCTGCAGTCGACGGTACCGCGGGCCCG
GGATCCCAATGCCAAGGTCATCCGAGAGCTTCGAGAGGAAGTGGAGAAACTGAGGGAGCAGCTCTCGCAG
GCTGAGGCCATGAAAGCCCCCGAGCTAAAGGAGAAGCTCGAAGAGTCTGAGAAGCTGATAAAGGAGCTAA
CGGTGACGTGGGAAGAGAAGCTGAGGAAAACAGAAGCGATCGCACAGGAGAGACAGCGGCAGCTGGAAAG
CATGGGAATCTCCCTGGAGACCTCTGGCATCAAGGTGGGGGACGACAAGTGCTACCTCGTCAACCTGAAC
GCAGACCCTGCCCTCAACGAGCTTCTGGTTTACTATTTAAAGGATCATACCCGGGTGGGTGCAGATACCT
CTCAGGACATCCAGCTCTTCGGAATAGGGATTCAGCCCGAGCACTGTGAGATCGACATCGCAGCGGATGG
AGACATCACTCTCACGCCCAAAGAAAATGCAAGGTCCTGTGGCAATGGCACCCTTGTCTGCAGTACTACC
CAGCTGTGGCACGGCGACAGGATCTTATGGGGAAACAACCACTTTTTTAGAATTAACTTGCCTAAGAGGA
AACGGCGGGACTGGTTGAAAGACTTTGAGAGAGAAACCAGTTCCGCGGAGCACGATCTAGACGCTGCGAG
CGAGGCTTCCTCGGAGCCAGACTACAACTACGAGTTCGCACAGATGGAGGTCATCATGAAAACACTGAAC
AGCAATGATCCAGTTCAAAATGTGGTTCAGGTCCTGGAGAAGCAGTACCTGGAAGAGAAGCGGACCGCCC
TGGAGGAACAGCGGCTCATGTACGAACGCGAGCTGGAGCAGCTTCGCCAGCAGCTCTCTCCCGAGAGGCA
GCCGCCCAGCAGCGCCTCAGACCGTCTGGCCTACAGCAGCCAGACAGCCCAGCAGAAGGTGACCCAGTGG
GCCGAGGAGAGGGATGAACTCTTTAGGCAGAGCTTGGCCAAGCTTCGAGAGCAGCTGGTGAAAGCCAACA
CTTTGGTGAGGGAAGCCAACTTCCTAGCCGAGGAGATGAGCAAACTCACTGACTACCAAGTGACTCTGCA
GATCCCTGCGGCCAACCTCAGTGCCAACAGGAAGAGAGGCGCAATCGTCAGCGAGCCCGCCATCCAAGCC
AGGAGGAAAGGGAAGGGCACCCAGGTCTGGACCATTGAGAAGCTGGAGAATAAGCTAATTGATATGAGAG
ACCTTTACCAAGAATGGAAAGAAAATGTTCCTGAGGCCAAGAGGCTCTATGGGAAGCGAGGTGACCCTTT
TTATGAAGCGCAGGAGAATCACAACCTCATTGGTGTGGCTAATGTGTTTTTGGAATGTCTCTTCTGTGAT
GTGAAGCTTCAATATGCAGTACCCATCATCAGCCAGCAGGGGGAGGTTGCCGGGCGCCTCCATGTGGAGG
TGACGCGCATTACAGGAACCATTCCAGAACGCATGGCGGAGGATGACTCTTCAGAGAACTCTAGTGAGAG
CGGGAGTCTTGAAGTGGTCGACAGCAGCGGCGAAGTCATTCACCGGGTCAAAAAGCTGACATGCAGGGTG
ATAATTAAAGAGGCAACCGGGCTACCCATAAGCCTCTCAAATTTCGTCTTCTGTCAGTACACGTTCTGGG
ACCAGTGTGAGTCTACAGTGGCTGCTCCAGTGGTGGACCCAGATGTGCCCTCCCCGCAGTCCAAGGACGC
ACAGTACACGGTGACCTTCTCTCACTGTAAGGACTACGTGGTGACTGTCACAGAAGAGTTCCTGGAGTTC
ATTTCTGATGGTGCGCTGGCGATTGAAGTGTGGGGCCACAGGTGTGCTGGGAACGGAAGCCCCATCTGGG
AGGTGGACTCGCTCCATGCGAAGACAAGGACATTGCATGACAGGTGGAATGAAGTGACCCGGAGAATAGA
GGTGTGGATCTCCATTCTGGAGCTGAATGAGCTCGGGGATTATGCCGCTGTGGAGCTTCACCAGGCGAAA
GACGTCAACACCGGCGGCGTCTTCCAACTCAGACAGGGTCACTCCCGTAGAGTGCAGGTCACAGTGAAAC
CTGTACAGCACTCAGGGACACTGCCACTCATGGTTGAAGCCATCCTATCAGTATCCATTGGCTGCGTGAC
CGCCAGGTCCACCAAGCTGCAGAGAGGGCTGGACAGCTACCAGGAAGAAGACTTGAATTGTGTAAGAGAG
AGATGGTCCGATGCACTCATTAAACGACGGGAATACTTAGACGAACAGATTAAAAAAGTCAGCAATAAAA
AAGAGAAAACAGAAGACGACATGGAGCGGGAAGCCAGGCTGGTGGAGCAGTGGGTGGGGCTGACAGAGGA
GAGGAATGCTGTGCTGGTGCCCGCCCCTGGCAGCGGAATCCCCGGGGCACCTGCTGACTGGGTCCCACCT
CCTGGCATGGAAACACACATCCCGGTTCTCTTCCTGGATCTGAACGCGGATGACCTCAGTGCCAATGAGC
AGCTGGTGGGCCCCCATGCGTCCGGTGTGAACTCCATCCTGCCCAAGGAACACGGCAGTCAGTTTTTCTA
CCTGCCCATCATAAAGCACAGTGATGACGAGGTTTCAGCCACAGCCTCCTGGGACTCCTCTGTGCACGAC
TCTCTTCACCTGAATCGGGTCACACCGCAGAATGAAAGGATCTACCTGATCGTGAAGACCACCGTGCAGC
TCAGCCACCCGGCCGCCATGGAGCTAGTGTTGCGGAAGCGGATCGCGGCCAATATTTATAACAAGCAGAG
TTTCACCCAGAGTTTGAAGAGACGAATATCACTGATCAATATACGTTACTCCTGCGGCGTGACCTATGAG
ATAGTATCCAATATCCCAAAGGCGACCGAGGAGATTGAGGACCGGGAAACCCTGGCCCTCCTGGCAGCGC
GGAGTGAGAACGAGGGCACTTTGGATGGGGAGACATACATCGAGAAGTACACGCGGGGCGTGCTGCAGGT
GGAGAATATCCTGAGCCTGGAGCGGCTCCGGCAGGCTGTCACGGTGAAGGAAGCGCTTTCCACCAAAGCG
AGGCACATTCGGAGAAGCCTCAGTACACCGAACGTTCACAACGTCTCCTCTAGCCGGCCAGATCTCTCTG
GCTTCGATGAAGACGATAAGGGCTGGCCCGAGAACCAGTTAGACGTGTCTGACTACAGCTCCAGCTACCA
AGACGTCGCGTGCTATGGGACTTTACCCAGGGACTCACCTCGCAGGAGCAAGGAAGGTTGTCCATCAGAG
AATCCTCATGCCTTAACAGTCAGCCCTTTTAAAGCGTTCTCTCCTCAGCCACCAAAGTTCTTCAAACCCC
TCATGCCTGTAAAAGAGGAGCATAAGAAAAGGTTGGCCCTGGAAGCCAGACCTCTCCTAAGCCAAGAGGA
CTCGGAAGAGGAGGAAAACGAGCTGGAAGCTCTCAGCAGGAAGCTGATGCTTACACAGCCTTATGTGCCC
GTGGAGTTCGCTGACTTCAGTGTTTACAATGCCAGCTTGGAGAACAGGGAGTGGTCCTCTTCTAAGGCGG
ACCTGACAGACTCGAGAGCCTTGGAGAAAGCAGTGTCCCGTAGCCCTACCACCAGCAGCCTCACCAGTGG
CTACTTCTCCCACAGTGCCTCCAATGCCACTCTGTCTGACATGGCAGTCCCCTCCAGCGACAGCTCAGAC
CAGCTTGCCGTCTCGACAAAGGAGGTCGAGTGCGCCGAGCCCCCGGGACCATCACTTGCACCGGATGTCA
GACGAGCTTCGAATCAGGAGCTTACAGAAGTAGGAAGAGGCTCAGGGAAGGATGAGACAATCGCTGTGCC
GCTGGAGGAAAACAGTGCCTTACCCAAGGGGACCCCGTCACCCCAGAGCATCCCTGAGGAAAGTTCCAGA
ATGCCATGCAGGACTGCTTCATGTTCAGAACTGGATGTCGGCCCCAGCAAAGATGGCCACCAAGCCAGAG
AATTCTGCCCAGGAGAGGTGACGATAGAACACACTACAAACATTTTGGAGGACCATTCCTTCACAGAGTT
CATGGGTGTTTCTGATGGCAAAGACTTTGATGGTTTGGCAGATTGTTCTGTAGGGGAGCCCTCCAGGAGG
AGGGCTCTAACAAACGAAACAGACCATAAAGGTATCCCAGAAAGACCTCCAGATGCCGACCGGCTGCATC
CCAAGATAGAGAACGACCAGGAAGCCACAGCCACTCGGTAAGCTAGATAAGTAATGATCATAATCAGCCA
TATCACATCTGTAGAGGTTTTACTTGCTTTAAAAAACCTCCCACACCTCCCCCTGAACCTGAAACATAAA
ATGAATGCAATTGTTGTTGTTAACTTGTTTATTGCAGCTTATAATGGTTACAAATAAAGCAATAGCATCA
CAAATTTCACAAATAAAGCATTTTTTTCACTGCATTCTAGTTGTGGTTTGTCCAAACTCATCAATGTATC
TTATCATGTCTGGATCCCCGGGTACCGAGCTCGAATTCGTAATCATGGTCATAGCTGTTTCCTGTGTGAA
ATTGTTATCCGCTCACAATTCCACACAACATACGAGCCGGAAGCATAAAGTGTAAAGCCTGGGGTGCCTA
ATGAGTGAGCTAACTCACATTAATTGCGTTGCGCTCACTGCCCGCTTTCCAGTCGGGAAACCTGTCGTGC
CAGCTGCATTAATGAATCGGCCAACGCGCGGGGAGAGGCGGTTTGCGTATTGGGCGCTCTTCCGCTTCCT
CGCTCACTGACTCGCTGCGCTCGGTCGTTCGGCTGCGGCGAGCGGTATCAGCTCACTCAAAGGCGGTAAT
ACGGTTATCCACAGAATCAGGGGATAACGCAGGAAAGAACATGTGAGCAAAAGGCCAGCAAAAGGCCAGG
AACCGTAAAAAGGCCGCGTTGCTGGCGTTTTTCCATAGGCTCCGCCCCCCTGACGAGCATCACAAAAATC
GACGCTCAAGTCAGAGGTGGCGAAACCCGACAGGACTATAAAGATACCAGGCGTTTCCCCCTGGAAGCTC
CCTCGTGCGCTCTCCTGTTCCGACCCTGCCGCTTACCGGATACCTGTCCGCCTTTCTCCCTTCGGGAAGC
GTGGCGCTTTCTCATAGCTCACGCTGTAGGTATCTCAGTTCGGTGTAGGTCGTTCGCTCCAAGCTGGGCT
GTGTGCACGAACCCCCCGTTCAGCCCGACCGCTGCGCCTTATCCGGTAACTATCGTCTTGAGTCCAACCC
GGTAAGACACGACTTATCGCCACTGGCAGCAGCCACTGGTAACAGGATTAGCAGAGCGAGGTATGTAGGC
GGTGCTACAGAGTTCTTGAAGTGGTGGCCTAACTACGGCTACACTAGAAGGACAGTATTTGGTATCTGCG
CTCTGCTGAAGCCAGTTACCTTCGGAAAAAGAGTTGGTAGCTCTTGATCCGGCAAACAAACCACCGCTGG
TAGCGGTGGTTTTTTTGTTTGCAAGCAGCAGATTACGCGCAGAAAAAAAGGATCTCAAGAAGATCCTTTG
ATCTTTTCTACGGGGTCTGACGCTCAGTGGAACGAAAACTCACGTTAAGGGATTTTGGTCATGAGATTAT
CAAAAAGGATCTTCACCTAGATCCTTTTAAATTAAAAATGAAGTTTTAAATCAATCTAAAGTATATATGA
GTAAACTTGGTCTGACAGTTACCAATGCTTAATCAGTGAGGCACCTATCTCAGCGATCTGTCTATTTCGT
TCATCCATAGTTGCCTGACTCCCCGTCGTGTAGATAACTACGATACGGGAGGGCTTACCATCTGGCCCCA
GTGCTGCAATGATACCGCGAGACCCACGCTCACCGGCTCCAGATTTATCAGCAATAAACCAGCCAGCCGG
AAGGGCCGAGCGCAGAAGTGGTCCTGCAACTTTATCCGCCTCCATCCAGTCTATTAATTGTTGCCGGGAA
GCTAGAGTAAGTAGTTCGCCAGTTAATAGTTTGCGCAACGTTGTTGCCATTGCTACAGGCATCGTGGTGT
CACGCTCGTCGTTTGGTATGGCTTCATTCAGCTCCGGTTCCCAACGATCAAGGCGAGTTACATGATCCCC
CATGTTGTGCAAAAAAGCGGTTAGCTCCTTCGGTCCTCCGATCGTTGTCAGAAGTAAGTTGGCCGCAGTG
TTATCACTCATGGTTATGGCAGCACTGCATAATTCTCTTACTGTCATGCCATCCGTAAGATGCTTTTCTG
TGACTGGTGAGTACTCAACCAAGTCATTCTGAGAATAGTGTATGCGGCGACCGAGTTGCTCTTGCCCGGC
GTCAATACGGGATAATACCGCGCCACATAGCAGAACTTTAAAAGTGCTCATCATTGGAAAACGTTCTTCG
GGGCGAAAACTCTCAAGGATCTTACCGCTGTTGAGATCCAGTTCGATGTAACCCACTCGTGCACCCAACT
GATCTTCAGCATCTTTTACTTTCACCAGCGTTTCTGGGTGAGCAAAAACAGGAAGGCAAAATGCCGCAAA
AAAGGGAATAAGGGCGACACGGAAATGTTGAATACTCATACTCTTCCTTTTTCAATATTATTGAAGCATT
TATCAGGGTTATTGTCTCATGAGCGGATACATATTTGAATGTATTTAGAAAAATAAACAAATAGGGGTTC
CGCGCACATTTCCCCGAAAAGTGCCACCTGACGTCTAAGAAACCATTATTATCATGACATTAACCTATAA
AAATAGGCGTATCACGAGGCCCTTTCGTCTCGCGCGTTTCGGTGATGACGGTGAAAACCTCTGACACATG
CAGCTCCCGGAGACGGTCACAGCTTGTCTGTAAGCGGATGCCGGGAGCAGACAAGCCCGTCAGGGCGCGT
CAGCGGGTGTTGGCGGGTGTCGGGGTTGGCTTAACTATGCGGCATCAGAGCAGATTGTACTGAGAGTGCA
CCATATGCGGTGTGAAATACCGCACAGATGCGTAAGGAGAAAATACCGCATCAGGCGCCATTCGCCATTC
AGGCTGCGCAACTGTTGGGAAGGGCGATCGGTGCGGGCCTCTTCGCTATTACGCCAGCTGGCGAAAGGGG
GATGTGCTGCAAGGCGATTAAGTTGGGTAACGCCAGGGTTTTCCCAGTCACGACGTTGTAAAACGACGGC
CAGTGCCAAGTTGGGATCTTTGCATTGGCCCACGGCTCTCAGGATGGGGATGCTCCCCTTCAGCACCCGG
TTCCCCTTGGAAACTGATGGTCCTGGCTCTGTGGCATGGCAGTGGCACTGTGAGGAGCCCCTACCAGCAG
CACACAGTGGGTTTGGCACTGCCACGCTCCGGATGCCGCGCTCTGATCCAACCCCATAATCAAGGGAACC
CGAATTGCCCCATCATTGCCCCCACCACCCCCATCCTGCCGGGCCCTCACACCCCACGCTGCCTTGTGGT
GACATTCCCCAGCCCAAACCCACGGCTTCATGGCTACCGCGGGGCATTTCCCATTGCCGCCCCATTATCA
GCTCTGCACACCTCCCGCTGTACCCATGCCTCGTGGCTGCCCTTCTTTGACGTATAATCTTCTAATTAAT
ACCCGGCCTTGTCAAAGTGGAGCACAAACGTTAATTAATTCCCCAGCAGGCAGGTAATTAACAGTGTGAC
TCCCTTTTTGCTGCGAGTGGGGCTGATACAGAGAGATGTGGCACTATGGAGCCCACGGGGTCCTGGCACT
GGGTGCCCACGGAGGTCCCCATGTGCTGCAGTGTCACCGCCTCCGAGGTGACAGTATTGTCCCTGCGGTG
TCCCTGCAGCTCAGCTCTGTCCACAGGGCCACCTCCAGTTTGGAGGGGACACAATGCAGCCCCGATGCAA
CCCATCCTCGCAGCATCCCAGGGACAAAGACCCCACTGCAAGACCGCACACAGGGCTGGGTCCCGCTCCC
CTAATATCTACAGTGCTTTTGCATGGCCCCTTAATCAATGCAGTTAATCAGCATGCGCTCATGCACCGCT
CTGGAGCTGCAAAGCCCCTCGCAGCGCTGCTCACCAACACCGCGCACCGCCCCGGCCCAGCCTGCAGCAC
GCGCTGCAAACAGGAAAGAAACAAAATATTGCCCAAATGTAGGCAAAGGCATTCGGCTGCCTTGACCTCC
GCCGGGCCGGGCCCTGCCTGACTCAGCTCCTTACTCAGCGCTCGCTTCCTCCCTCCGGCTGCCACCGCCG
CAGCGCACACCCTGACAAAGAGTGGCCCTTAACGGGCTCTGAGGTGCACCCAGCAGTGCACTCAGCAGTC
CAAGGGCCGGCCTGGAGGTTTGCACCGCTACGTGCTGACATTAGCATTGAACTTGGCCCTGGGTAGTGCT
GCAGGCCGGGCGGGGTGGGTGTAGAGAGTGCAGCGCGCGTTGCACCCGGTGCCCCTTCCCCTCCCTTGCA
TCCCAGCAGGCTGCACCCCAGCACCAGGCCCGTGCATGCATGCTCCTGGTGTTATTGCAGCCTGGTGCAT
GCATGCGTCTTAGTGGTGCAGCGCTGTGCATGCATCCTCCTTGGTGTGTAGCAGC
Features (pLannotate 1.2.2; 17 found; start..end, strand, type, name):
    418..693     +  promoter       chicken β-actin promoter: No description available
    694..1653    +  intron         chimeric intron: chimera between introns from chicken β-actin and rabbit β-globin
   1728..2006    +  CDS            FRB*: T2098L mutant of FKBP-rapamycin binding domain of human FRAP binds synthetic ligands such as AP21967
   2120..2176    +  misc_feature   MCS: multiple cloning site
   2172..6338    +  CDS            Kif13a (fragment): KI13A_MOUSE - Experimental evidence at protein level: Swiss-Prot protein existence level 1. Plus end-directed microtubule-dependent motor protein involved in intracellular transport and regulating various processes such as mannose-6-phosphate receptor (M6PR) transport to the plasma membrane, endosomal sorting during melanosome biogenesis and cytokinesis. During melanosome maturation, required for delivering melanogenic enzymes from recycling endosomes to nascent melanosomes by creating peripheral recycling endosomal subdomains in melanocytes. Also required for the abcission step in cytokinesis
   6354..6439    +  CDS            large T antigen (fragment): large T antigen from SV40 (simian virus 40)
   6462..6596    +  polyA_signal   SV40 poly(A) signal: SV40 polyadenylation signal
   6652..6668    -  protein_bind   lac operator: The lac repressor binds to the lac operator to inhibit transcription in E. coli. This inhibition can be relieved by adding lactose or isopropyl-β-D-thiogalactopyranoside (IPTG). lac repressor encoded by lacI
   6676..6706    -  promoter       lac promoter: promoter for the E. coli lac operon
   6721..6742    -  protein_bind   CAP binding site: CAP binding activates transcription in the presence of cAMP. E. coli catabolite activator protein
   6755..6847    -  CDS            lacI (fragment): lac repressor; lacI; The lac repressor binds to the lac operator to inhibit transcription in E. coli. This inhibition can be relieved by adding lactose or isopropyl-β-D-thiogalactopyranoside (IPTG).
   7030..7618    -  rep_origin     ori: high-copy-number ColE1/pMB1/pBR322/pUC origin of replication
   7789..8649    -  CDS            AmpR: β-lactamase; bla; confers resistance to ampicillin, carbenicillin, and related antibiotics
   8650..8754    -  promoter       AmpR promoter: bla
   8849..8884    +  CDS            rop (fragment): Rop protein, which maintains plasmids at low copy number; rop
   8987..9085    +  misc_feature   bom (fragment): basis of mobility region from pBR322
   9091..9245    -  CDS            lacZα (fragment): LacZα fragment of β-galactosidase; lacZ fragment
