[The description below was written by a language model from this plasmid's Addgene catalogue record and pLannotate feature annotations shown in this document.]
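Description:
pBa-FRB-3myc-KIF13A tail 361-1749 is a 10.6 kb mammalian expression plasmid built on the pBa-FRB backbone. It is maintained in E. coli through a high-copy ColE1/pUC-type origin and selected with ampicillin via the β-lactamase gene. The feature table also picks up short remnants of lac regulatory elements, lacI, lacZα, rop and bom, which appear to be leftover cloning-vector sequence rather than functional parts. The depositor notes that pBa vectors are prone to recombination, so recombination-based cloning is discouraged. No mammalian selection marker is annotated, which is consistent with use by transient transfection.

Expression is driven by the chicken β-actin promoter followed by a chimeric chicken β-actin/rabbit β-globin intron, and transcripts are terminated by an SV40 polyadenylation signal. The open reading frame begins with FRB, annotated here as the T2098L variant (FRB*) of the FKBP-rapamycin binding domain, which can bind rapamycin analogues such as AP21967. According to the catalogue entry, a triple myc epitope follows for detection, although it is not separately annotated in the feature table. The insert is mouse KIF13A residues 361-1749, placed between BsiWI and HpaI sites. This is the tail portion of the plus-end-directed kinesin, beginning at residue 361 and therefore presumably lacking the N-terminal motor domain.

FRB fusions are used for chemically induced dimerization with an FKBP-tagged partner. Here that would allow the KIF13A tail, and whatever vesicles it binds, to be linked on demand to another protein. The associated publication describes an assay for preferential binding between Rabs, kinesins and specific endosomal subpopulations, which fits this design. The FKBP partner is not specified in the record.
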