Addgene plasmid #64288: pBa-FRB-3myc-KIF13A tail 361-1749
Depositing lab: Gary Banker & Marvin Bentley. Publication: A novel assay reveals preferential binding between Rabs, kinesins, and specific endosomal subpopulations. Bentley M, Decker H, Luisi J, Banker G. J Cell Biol. 2015 Feb 2;208(3):273-281. Epub 2015 Jan 26. 10.1083/jcb.201408056 PubMed 25624392.
Backbone
  Vector backbone: pBa-FRB
  Backbone size w/o insert (bp): 6181
  Total vector size (bp): 10625
  Vector type: Mammalian Expression
Growth in bacteria
  Bacterial resistance: Ampicillin, 100 μg/mL
  Growth temperature: 37°C
  Growth strain: Stbl3
  Copy number: High Copy
Gene/Insert
  Gene/Insert name: KIF13A
  Species: M. musculus (mouse)
  Insert size (bp): 4444
  Mutation: aa361-1749
  GenBank ID: NM_010617
  Entrez Gene: Kif13a (a.k.a. 4930505I07Rik, mKIAA4109)
  Promoter: chicken Beta Actin
  Tag / fusion protein: FRB (N terminal on backbone); 3myc (N terminal on insert)
  Cloning method: Restriction Enzyme; 5′ cloning site BsiWI (not destroyed); 3′ cloning site HpaI (not destroyed)
  Sequencing primers: 5′ TTCGGCTTCTGGCGTGTGAC; 3′ GATGAGTTTGGACAAACCAC
Terms and licenses: Academic/Nonprofit Terms; Industry Terms: Not Available to Industry
Depositor comments: pBa vector is susceptable to recombination and should not be grown in fast growing bacteria or cloned using recombination. XL 10-Gold, Stbl3, OmniMax2, DH5alpha, and XL 1-Blue are suitable growth strains.
How to cite: pBa-FRB-3myc-KIF13A tail 361-1749 was a gift from Gary Banker & Marvin Bentley (Addgene plasmid # 64288 ; http://n2t.net/addgene:64288 ; RRID:Addgene_64288)
