>Addgene plasmid #64288 | pBa-FRB-3myc-KIF13A tail 361-1749 | addgene partial sequence | sequence record 114792 | pCAGGS5 5'-ggttcggcttctggcgtgtgacc-3'
CTCCGCAGCCCCCAAGCTTGGCGCGCCTAGGCCTACCATGGCTTCTAGAATCCTCTGGCATGAGATGTGG
CATGAAGGCCTGGAAGAGGCATCTCGTTTGTACTTTGGGGAAAGGAACGTGAAAGGCATGTTTGAGGTGC
TGGAGCCCTTGCATGCTATGATGGAACGGGGCCCCCAGACTCTGAAGGAAACATCCTTTAATCAGGCCTA
TGGTCGAGATTTAATGGAGGCCCAAGAGTGGTGCAGGAAGTACATGAAATCAGGGAATGTCAAGGACCTC
CTCCAAGCCTGGGACCTCTATTATCATGTGTTCCGACGAATCTCAAAGACTAGTTATCCGTACGGAATGC
AGAAGCTGATCTCAGAGGAGGACCTGCAAAAACTTATTTCTGAAGAGGATCTGCAAAAGCTTATTTCTGA
AGAAGATCTGTACAAGTACTCAGATCTCGAGCTCAAGCTTCGAATTCTGCAGTCGACGGTACCGCGGGCC
CGGGATCCCAATGCCAAGGTCATCCGAGAGCTTCGAGAGGAAGTGGAGAAACTGAGGGAGCA
