>Addgene plasmid #64288 | pBa-FRB-3myc-KIF13A tail 361-1749 | addgene partial sequence | sequence record 114798 | SV40pA-R 5'-GAAATTTGTGATGCTATTGC-3'
AGTTAACAACAACAATTGCATTCATTTTATGTTTCAGGTTCAGGGGGAGGTGTGGGAGGTTTTTTAAAGC
AAGTAAAACCTCTACAGATGTGATATGGCTGATTATGATCATTACTTATCTAGCTTACCGAGTGGCTGTG
GCTTCCTGGTCGTTCTCTATCTTGGGATGCAGCCGGTCGGCATCTGGAGGTCTTTCTGGGATACCTTTAT
GGTCTGTTTCGTTTGTTAGAGCCCTCCTCCTGGAGGGCTCCCCTACAGAACAATCTGCCAAACCATCAAA
GTCTTTGCCATCAGAAACACCCATGAACTCTGTGAAGGAATGGTCCTCCAAAATGTTTGTAGTGTGTTCT
ATCGTCACCTCTCCTGGGCAGAATTCTCTGGCTTGGTGGCC
